Addgene plasmid #226096: MCP/PCP yellow RNA Lantern
Purpose: RNA tracking
Depositing lab: Jennifer Prescher. Depositing organization: University of California, Irvine. Publication: A modular platform for bioluminescent RNA tracking. Halbers LP, Cole KH, Ng KK, Fuller EB, Chan CET, Callicoatte C, Metcalfe M, Chen CC, Barhoosh AA, Reid-McLaughlin E, Kent AD, Torrey ZR, Steward O, Luptak A, Prescher JA. Nat Commun. 2024 Nov 18;15(1):9992. doi: 10.1038/s41467-024-54263-5. PubMed 39557883.
Backbone
  Vector backbone: pCDNA3.1
  Backbone size w/o insert (bp): 5405
  Total vector size (bp): 8092
  Vector type: Mammalian Expression
Growth in bacteria
  Bacterial resistance: Ampicillin, 100 μg/mL
  Growth temperature: 37°C
  Growth strain: DH5alpha
  Copy number: High Copy
Gene/Insert
  Gene/Insert name: NLS-HA-MS2-SmBiT-IRES-PP7-Venus d12-LgBiT-FLAG
  Insert size (bp): 2687
  Promoter: CMV
  Cloning method: Gibson Cloning
  Sequencing primers: 5′ TAATACGACTCACTATAGGGAGACCCAAGCTTatgggcccaaaaaagaaaagaaaagtt; 3′ CGGCCGCCAGTGTGATGGATATCTGCAGAATTCTTACTTGTCATCGTCGTCCTTGTAGTC
Terms and licenses: Academic/Nonprofit Terms; Industry Terms: Not Available to Industry
Depositor comments: Please visit https://doi.org/10.1101/2022.07.02.498144 for bioRxiv preprint.
How to cite: MCP/PCP yellow RNA Lantern was a gift from Jennifer Prescher (Addgene plasmid # 226096 ; http://n2t.net/addgene:226096 ; RRID:Addgene_226096)
