[The description below was written by a language model from this plasmid's Addgene catalogue record and pLannotate feature annotations shown in this document.]
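Description:
MCP/PCP yellow RNA Lantern is an 8,092 bp mammalian expression plasmid built on the pcDNA3.1 backbone and intended for bioluminescent tracking of RNA. It is propagated in E. coli through a high-copy ColE1/pUC-type origin with ampicillin selection (AmpR). The backbone also carries an f1 origin and an SV40 promoter-driven neomycin phosphotransferase cassette with an SV40 poly(A) signal, which can support G418 selection in mammalian cells. The T7 and SP6 promoters flanking the insert, and small annotated fragments such as the lac promoter/operator region, a short HIV-1 LTR-like match next to the CMV promoter and a partial ble match, are backbone remnants or incidental annotation hits rather than functional payload.

The payload is a roughly 2.7 kb bicistronic cassette driven by the CMV enhancer/promoter and terminated by the bGH polyadenylation signal. The first cistron encodes an NLS- and HA-tagged MS2 coat protein fused to SmBiT, the small peptide fragment of split NanoLuc. An EMCV IRES then directs translation of the second cistron, which is PP7 coat protein fused to a Venus variant (listed as "Venus d12"), then LgBiT, the large NanoLuc fragment (annotated as a partial Nluc), and a C-terminal FLAG tag. The NLS, HA and SmBiT elements are named in the insert description but were not picked up individually in the feature table.

The design implies that when a target transcript carries adjacent MS2 and PP7 hairpins, the two coat proteins bind side by side, bringing SmBiT and LgBiT together to reconstitute active luciferase. The fused Venus presumably acts as a resonance energy transfer acceptor, shifting emission to yellow. Light output therefore reports the presence of the tagged RNA.
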