Features (pLannotate 1.2.2; 26 found; start..end, strand, type, name):
     53..105     -  misc_feature   bom (fragment): basis of mobility region from pBR322
    260..639     +  enhancer       CMV enhancer: human cytomegalovirus immediate early enhancer
    640..843     +  promoter       CMV promoter: human cytomegalovirus (CMV) immediate early promoter
    839..872     +  LTR            5' LTR (truncated) (fragment): truncated 5' long terminal repeat (LTR) from HIV-1
    888..906     +  promoter       T7 promoter: promoter for bacteriophage T7 RNA polymerase
   1007..1357    +  CDS            CAPSD_BPMS2 (fragment): Experimental evidence at protein level: Swiss-Prot protein existence level 1. Acts as a translational repressor of viral replicase synthesis late in infection. This latter function is the result of capsid protein interaction with an RNA hairpin which contains the replicase ribosome-binding site. From Escherichia phage MS2 (Bacteriophage MS2).
   1541..2003    +  misc_feature   IRES: internal ribosome entry site (IRES) of the encephalomyocarditis virus (EMCV)
   2029..2391    +  CDS            COAT_BPPP7: Experimental evidence at protein level: Swiss-Prot protein existence level 1. Forms the phage shell; binds to the phage RNA. From Pseudomonas phage PP7 (Bacteriophage PP7).
   2422..3114    +  CDS            Venus: Venus is a basic (constitutively fluorescent) yellow fluorescent protein published in 2002, derived from Aequorea victoria. It is reported to be a rapidly-maturing weak dimer with moderate acid sensitivity.
   3106..3573    +  CDS            Nluc (fragment): NanoLuc® luciferase human codon-optimized
   3586..3606    +  CDS            FLAG (fragment): FLAG® epitope tag, followed by an enterokinase cleavage site
   3670..3688    -  promoter       SP6 promoter: promoter for bacteriophage SP6 RNA polymerase
   3714..3938    +  polyA_signal   bGH poly(A) signal: bovine growth hormone polyadenylation signal
   3942..3963    +  promoter       SV40 promoter (fragment): SV40 enhancer and early promoter
   3984..4412    +  rep_origin     f1 ori (sequence partly withheld): f1 bacteriophage origin of replication; arrow indicates direction of (+) strand synthesis
   4426..4755    +  promoter       SV40 promoter: SV40 enhancer and early promoter
   4822..5613    +  CDS            neo: KKA2_KLEPN - Also known as kan, nptII. Experimental evidence at protein level: Swiss-Prot protein existence level 1. Resistance to kanamycin, neomycin, paromomycin, ribostamycin, butirosin and gentamicin B. From Klebsiella pneumoniae.
   5637..5795    +  CDS            ble (fragment): BLE_KLEPN - Experimental evidence at protein level: Swiss-Prot protein existence level 1. Binding protein with a strong affinity to the bleomycin family of antibiotics. Binds to CL990; an antimitotic-antibiotic compound. From Klebsiella pneumoniae.
   5790..5911    +  polyA_signal   SV40 poly(A) signal: SV40 polyadenylation signal
   5984..6000    -  protein_bind   lac operator: The lac repressor binds to the lac operator to inhibit transcription in E. coli. This inhibition can be relieved by adding lactose or isopropyl-β-D-thiogalactopyranoside (IPTG). lac repressor encoded by lacI
   6008..6038    -  promoter       lac promoter: promoter for the E. coli lac operon
   6053..6074    -  protein_bind   CAP binding site: CAP binding activates transcription in the presence of cAMP. E. coli catabolite activator protein
   6087..6179    -  CDS            lacI (fragment): lac repressor; lacI; The lac repressor binds to the lac operator to inhibit transcription in E. coli. This inhibition can be relieved by adding lactose or isopropyl-β-D-thiogalactopyranoside (IPTG).
   6362..6950    -  rep_origin     ori: high-copy-number ColE1/pMB1/pBR322/pUC origin of replication
   7121..7981    -  CDS            AmpR: β-lactamase; bla; confers resistance to ampicillin, carbenicillin, and related antibiotics
   7982..8086    -  promoter       AmpR promoter: bla
>Addgene plasmid #226096 | MCP/PCP yellow RNA Lantern | addgene full sequence | sequence record 462131 | Addgene NGS Result
TCCCCGAAAAGTGCCACCTGACGTCGACGGATCGGGAGATCTCCCGATCCCCTATGGTGCACTCTCAGTA
CAATCTGCTCTGATGCCGCATAGTTAAGCCAGTATCTGCTCCCTGCTTGTGTGTTGGAGGTCGCTGAGTA
GTGCGCGAGCAAAATTTAAGCTACAACAAGGCAAGGCTTGACCGACAATTGCATGAAGAATCTGCTTAGG
GTTAGGCGTTTTGCGCTGCTTCGCGATGTACGGGCCAGATATACGCGTTGACATTGATTATTGACTAGTT
ATTAATAGTAATCAATTACGGGGTCATTAGTTCATAGCCCATATATGGAGTTCCGCGTTACATAACTTAC
GGTAAATGGCCCGCCTGGCTGACCGCCCAACGACCCCCGCCCATTGACGTCAATAATGACGTATGTTCCC
ATAGTAACGCCAATAGGGACTTTCCATTGACGTCAATGGGTGGAGTATTTACGGTAAACTGCCCACTTGG
CAGTACATCAAGTGTATCATATGCCAAGTACGCCCCCTATTGACGTCAATGACGGTAAATGGCCCGCCTG
GCATTATGCCCAGTACATGACCTTATGGGACTTTCCTACTTGGCAGTACATCTACGTATTAGTCATCGCT
ATTACCATGGTGATGCGGTTTTGGCAGTACATCAATGGGCGTGGATAGCGGTTTGACTCACGGGGATTTC
CAAGTCTCCACCCCATTGACGTCAATGGGAGTTTGTTTTGGCACCAAAATCAACGGGACTTTCCAAAATG
TCGTAACAACTCCGCCCCATTGACGCAAATGGGCGGTAGGCGTGTACGGTGGGAGGTCTATATAAGCAGA
GCTCTCTGGCTAACTAGAGAACCCACTGCTTACTGGCTTATCGAAATTAATACGACTCACTATAGGGAGA
CCCAAGCTTATGGGCCCAAAAAAGAAAAGAAAAGTTGGCTACCCCTACGACGTGCCCGACTACGCCATCG
AAGGCCGCCATATGCTAGCCGTTAAAATGGCTTCTAACTTTACTCAGTTCGTTCTCGTCGACAATGGCGG
AACTGGCGACGTGACTGTCGCCCCAAGCAACTTCGCTAACGGGATCGCTGAATGGATCAGCTCTAACTCG
CGTTCACAGGCTTACAAAGTAACCTGTAGCGTTCGTCAGAGCTCTGCGCAGAATCGCAAATACACCATCA
AAGTCGAGGTGCCTAAAGGCGCCTGGCGTTCGTACTTAAATATGGAACTAACCATTCCAATTTTCGCCAC
GAATTCCGACTGCGAGCTTATTGTTAAGGCAATGCAAGGTCTCCTAAAAGATGGAAACCCGATTCCCTCA
GCAATCGCAGCAAACTCCGGCATCTACGCGGATTCTAGACGGGATCCCGCCACCGTGACCGGCTACCGCC
TGTTTGAGGAGATTCTGTAACGTACGACGCGTGGATCCCTCCCCCCCCCCTAACGTTACTGGCCGAAGCC
GCTTGGAATAAGGCCGGTGTGCGTTTGTCTATATGTTATTTTCCACCATATTGCCGTCTTTTGGCAATGT
GAGGGCCCGGAAACCTGGCCCTGTCTTCTTGACGAGCATTCCTAGGGGTCTTTCCCCTCTCGCCAAAGGA
ATGCAAGGTCTGTTGAATGTCGTGAAGGAAGCAGTTCCTCTGGAAGCTTCTTGAAGACAAACAACGTCTG
TAGCGACCCTTTGCAGGCAGCGGAACCCCCCACCTGGCGACAGGTGCCTCTGCGGCCAAAAGCCACGTGT
ATAAGATACACCTGCAAAGGCGGCACAACCCCAGTGCCACGTTGTGAGTTGGATAGTTGTGGAAAGAGTC
AAATGGCTCTCCTCAAGCGTATTCAACAAGGGGCTGAAGGATGCCCAGAAGGTACCCCATTGTATGGGAT
CTGATCTGGGGCCTCGGTGCACATGCTTTACATGTGTTTAGTCGAGGTTAAAAAAACGTCTAGGCCCCCC
GAACCACGGGGACGTGGTTTTCCTTTGAAAAACACGATGATAATATGGCCACAGCCTGCAGGATGGGCTC
CAAAACCATCGTTCTTTCGGTCGGCGAGGCTACTCGCACTCTGACTGAGATCCAGTCCACCGCAGACCGT
CAGATCTTCGAAGAGAAGGTCGGGCCTCTGGTGGGTCGGCTGCGCCTCACGGCTTCGCTCCGTCAAAACG
GAGCCAAGACCGCGTATCGCGTCAACCTAAAACTGGATCAGGCGGACGTCGTTGATTCCGGACTTCCGAA
AGTGCGCTACACTCAGGTATGGTCGCACGACGTGACAATCGTTGCGAATAGCACCGAGGCCTCGCGCAAA
TCGTTGTACGATTTGACCAAGTCCCTCGTCGCGACCTCGCAGGTCGAAGATCTTGTCGTCAACCTTGTGC
CGCTGGGCCGTGCGGATCCACCGGTATGCATCGCCACCGCCGTGAGCAAGGGCGAGGAGCTGTTCACCGG
GGTGGTGCCCATCCTGGTCGAGCTGGACGGCGACGTAAACGGCCACAAGTTCAGCGTGTCCGGCGAGGGC
GAGGGCGATGCCACCTACGGCAAGCTGACCCTGAAGCTGATCTGCACCACCGGCAAGCTGCCCGTGCCCT
GGCCCACCCTCGTGACCACCCTGGGCTACGGCCTGCAGTGCTTCGCCCGCTACCCCGACCACATGAAGCA
GCACGACTTCTTCAAGTCCGCCATGCCCGAAGGCTACGTCCAGGAGCGCACCATCTTCTTCAAGGACGAC
GGCAACTACAAGACCCGCGCCGAGGTGAAGTTCGAGGGCGACACCCTGGTGAACCGCATCGAGCTGAAGG
GCATCGACTTCAAGGAGGACGGCAACATCCTGGGGCACAAGCTGGAGTACAACTACAACAGCCACAACGT
CTATATCACCGCCGACAAGCAGAAGAACGGCATCAAGGCCAACTTCAAGATCCGCCACAACATCGAGGAC
GGCGGCGTGCAGCTCGCCGACCACTACCAGCAGAACACCCCCATCGGCGACGGCCCCGTGCTGCTGCCCG
ACAACCACTACCTGAGCTACCAGTCCGCCCTGAGCAAAGACCCCAACGAGAAGCGCGATCACATGGTCCT
GCTGGAGTTCGTGACCGCCGCGATGTTCACACTCGAAGATTTCGTTGGGGACTGGGAACAGACAGCCGCC
TACAACCTGGACCAAGTCCTTGAACAGGGAGGTGTGTCCAGTTTGCTGCAGAATCTCGCCGTGTCCGTAA
CTCCGATCCAAAGGATTGTCCGGAGCGGTGAAAATGCCCTGAAGATCGACATCCATGTCATCATCCCGTA
TGAAGGTCTGAGCGCCGACCAAATGGCCCAGATCGAAGAGGTGTTTAAGGTGGTGTACCCTGTGGATGAT
CATCACTTTAAGGTGATCCTGCCCTATGGCACACTGGTAATCGACGGGGTTACGCCGAACATGCTGAACT
ATTTCGGACGGCCGTATGAAGGCATCGCCGTGTTCGACGGCAAAAAGATCACTGTAACAGGGACCCTGTG
GAACGGCAACAAAATTATCGACGAGCGCCTGATCACCCCCGACGGCTCCATGCTGTTCCGAGTAACCATC
AACAGCCTCGAGGACTACAAGGACGACGATGACAAGTAAGAATTCTGCAGATATCCATCACACTGGCGGC
CGCTCGAGCATGCATCTAGAGGGCCCTATTCTATAGTGTCACCTAAATGCTAGAGCTCGCTGATCAGCCT
CGACTGTGCCTTCTAGTTGCCAGCCATCTGTTGTTTGCCCCTCCCCCGTGCCTTCCTTGACCCTGGAAGG
TGCCACTCCCACTGTCCTTTCCTAATAAAATGAGGAAATTGCATCGCATTGTCTGAGTAGGTGTCATTCT
ATTCTGGGGGGTGGGGTGGGGCAGGACAGCAAGGGGGAGGATTGGGAAGACAATAGCAGGCATGCTGGGG
ATGCGGTGGGCTCTATGGCTTCTGAGGCGGAAAGAACCAGCTGGGGCTCTAGGGGGTATCCCC
[124 nt withheld, positions 3984-4107]
C
[91 nt withheld, positions 4109-4199]
A
[49 nt withheld, positions 4201-4249]
CCTTTGACGTTGGAGTCCACGTTCTTT
[37 nt withheld, positions 4277-4313]
ACCCTATCTCGGTCTATTCTTTTGATTTATAAGGGATTTTGCCGATTTCGGCCTATTGGTTAAAAAATGA
GCTGATTTAACAAAAATTTAACGCGAATTAATTCTGTGGAATGTGTGTCAGTTAGGGTGTGGAAAGTCCC
CAGGCTCCCCAGCAGGCAGAAGTATGCAAAGCATGCATCTCAATTAGTCAGCAACCAGGTGTGGAAAGTC
CCCAGGCTCCCCAGCAGGCAGAAGTATGCAAAGCATGCATCTCAATTAGTCAGCAACCATAGTCCCGCCC
CTAACTCCGCCCATCCCGCCCCTAACTCCGCCCAGTTCCGCCCATTCTCCGCCCCATGGCTGACTAATTT
TTTTTATTTATGCAGAGGCCGAGGCCGCCTCTGCCTCTGAGCTATTCCAGAAGTAGTGAGGAGGCTTTTT
TGGAGGCCTAGGCTTTTGCAAAAAGCTCCCGGGAGCTTGTATATCCATTTTCGGATCTGATCAAGAGACA
GGATGAGGATCGTTTCGCATGATTGAACAAGATGGATTGCACGCAGGTTCTCCGGCCGCTTGGGTGGAGA
GGCTATTCGGCTATGACTGGGCACAACAGACAATCGGCTGCTCTGATGCCGCCGTGTTCCGGCTGTCAGC
GCAGGGGCGCCCGGTTCTTTTTGTCAAGACCGACCTGTCCGGTGCCCTGAATGAACTGCAGGACGAGGCA
GCGCGGCTATCGTGGCTGGCCACGACGGGCGTTCCTTGCGCAGCTGTGCTCGACGTTGTCACTGAAGCGG
GAAGGGACTGGCTGCTATTGGGCGAAGTGCCGGGGCAGGATCTCCTGTCATCTCACCTTGCTCCTGCCGA
GAAAGTATCCATCATGGCTGATGCAATGCGGCGGCTGCATACGCTTGATCCGGCTACCTGCCCATTCGAC
CACCAAGCGAAACATCGCATCGAGCGAGCACGTACTCGGATGGAAGCCGGTCTTGTCGATCAGGATGATC
TGGACGAAGAGCATCAGGGGCTCGCGCCAGCCGAACTGTTCGCCAGGCTCAAGGCGCGCATGCCCGACGG
CGAGGATCTCGTCGTGACCCATGGCGATGCCTGCTTGCCGAATATCATGGTGGAAAATGGCCGCTTTTCT
GGATTCATCGACTGTGGCCGGCTGGGTGTGGCGGACCGCTATCAGGACATAGCGTTGGCTACCCGTGATA
TTGCTGAAGAGCTTGGCGGCGAATGGGCTGACCGCTTCCTCGTGCTTTACGGTATCGCCGCTCCCGATTC
GCAGCGCATCGCCTTCTATCGCCTTCTTGACGAGTTCTTCTGAGCGGGACTCTGGGGTTCGAAATGACCG
ACCAAGCGACGCCCAACCTGCCATCACGAGATTTCGATTCCACCGCCGCCTTCTATGAAAGGTTGGGCTT
CGGAATCGTTTTCCGGGACGCCGGCTGGATGATCCTCCAGCGCGGGGATCTCATGCTGGAGTTCTTCGCC
CACCCCAACTTGTTTATTGCAGCTTATAATGGTTACAAATAAAGCAATAGCATCACAAATTTCACAAATA
AAGCATTTTTTTCACTGCATTCTAGTTGTGGTTTGTCCAAACTCATCAATGTATCTTATCATGTCTGTAT
ACCGTCGACCTCTAGCTAGAGCTTGGCGTAATCATGGTCATAGCTGTTTCCTGTGTGAAATTGTTATCCG
CTCACAATTCCACACAACATACGAGCCGGAAGCATAAAGTGTAAAGCCTGGGGTGCCTAATGAGTGAGCT
AACTCACATTAATTGCGTTGCGCTCACTGCCCGCTTTCCAGTCGGGAAACCTGTCGTGCCAGCTGCATTA
ATGAATCGGCCAACGCGCGGGGAGAGGCGGTTTGCGTATTGGGCGCTCTTCCGCTTCCTCGCTCACTGAC
TCGCTGCGCTCGGTCGTTCGGCTGCGGCGAGCGGTATCAGCTCACTCAAAGGCGGTAATACGGTTATCCA
CAGAATCAGGGGATAACGCAGGAAAGAACATGTGAGCAAAAGGCCAGCAAAAGGCCAGGAACCGTAAAAA
GGCCGCGTTGCTGGCGTTTTTCCATAGGCTCCGCCCCCCTGACGAGCATCACAAAAATCGACGCTCAAGT
CAGAGGTGGCGAAACCCGACAGGACTATAAAGATACCAGGCGTTTCCCCCTGGAAGCTCCCTCGTGCGCT
CTCCTGTTCCGACCCTGCCGCTTACCGGATACCTGTCCGCCTTTCTCCCTTCGGGAAGCGTGGCGCTTTC
TCATAGCTCACGCTGTAGGTATCTCAGTTCGGTGTAGGTCGTTCGCTCCAAGCTGGGCTGTGTGCACGAA
CCCCCCGTTCAGCCCGACCGCTGCGCCTTATCCGGTAACTATCGTCTTGAGTCCAACCCGGTAAGACACG
ACTTATCGCCACTGGCAGCAGCCACTGGTAACAGGATTAGCAGAGCGAGGTATGTAGGCGGTGCTACAGA
GTTCTTGAAGTGGTGGCCTAACTACGGCTACACTAGAAGAACAGTATTTGGTATCTGCGCTCTGCTGAAG
CCAGTTACCTTCGGAAAAAGAGTTGGTAGCTCTTGATCCGGCAAACAAACCACCGCTGGTAGCGGTGGTT
TTTTTGTTTGCAAGCAGCAGATTACGCGCAGAAAAAAAGGATCTCAAGAAGATCCTTTGATCTTTTCTAC
GGGGTCTGACGCTCAGTGGAACGAAAACTCACGTTAAGGGATTTTGGTCATGAGATTATCAAAAAGGATC
TTCACCTAGATCCTTTTAAATTAAAAATGAAGTTTTAAATCAATCTAAAGTATATATGAGTAAACTTGGT
CTGACAGTTACCAATGCTTAATCAGTGAGGCACCTATCTCAGCGATCTGTCTATTTCGTTCATCCATAGT
TGCCTGACTCCCCGTCGTGTAGATAACTACGATACGGGAGGGCTTACCATCTGGCCCCAGTGCTGCAATG
ATACCGCGAGACCCACGCTCACCGGCTCCAGATTTATCAGCAATAAACCAGCCAGCCGGAAGGGCCGAGC
GCAGAAGTGGTCCTGCAACTTTATCCGCCTCCATCCAGTCTATTAATTGTTGCCGGGAAGCTAGAGTAAG
TAGTTCGCCAGTTAATAGTTTGCGCAACGTTGTTGCCATTGCTACAGGCATCGTGGTGTCACGCTCGTCG
TTTGGTATGGCTTCATTCAGCTCCGGTTCCCAACGATCAAGGCGAGTTACATGATCCCCCATGTTGTGCA
AAAAAGCGGTTAGCTCCTTCGGTCCTCCGATCGTTGTCAGAAGTAAGTTGGCCGCAGTGTTATCACTCAT
GGTTATGGCAGCACTGCATAATTCTCTTACTGTCATGCCATCCGTAAGATGCTTTTCTGTGACTGGTGAG
TACTCAACCAAGTCATTCTGAGAATAGTGTATGCGGCGACCGAGTTGCTCTTGCCCGGCGTCAATACGGG
ATAATACCGCGCCACATAGCAGAACTTTAAAAGTGCTCATCATTGGAAAACGTTCTTCGGGGCGAAAACT
CTCAAGGATCTTACCGCTGTTGAGATCCAGTTCGATGTAACCCACTCGTGCACCCAACTGATCTTCAGCA
TCTTTTACTTTCACCAGCGTTTCTGGGTGAGCAAAAACAGGAAGGCAAAATGCCGCAAAAAAGGGAATAA
GGGCGACACGGAAATGTTGAATACTCATACTCTTCCTTTTTCAATATTATTGAAGCATTTATCAGGGTTA
TTGTCTCATGAGCGGATACATATTTGAATGTATTTAGAAAAATAAACAAATAGGGGTTCCGCGCACATT
